Addgene plasmid #73346: pAdx-CMV-copGFP
Purpose: Express copGFP under CMV promoter
Depositing lab: Kazuhiro Oka. Depositing organization: Baylor College of Medicine.
Backbone
  Vector backbone: pAdenoX
  Backbone manufacturer: Clontech
  Backbone size w/o insert (bp): 32705
  Total vector size (bp): 34244
  Vector type: Adenoviral
Growth in bacteria
  Bacterial resistance: Ampicillin, 100 μg/mL
  Growth temperature: 37°C
  Growth strain: NEB Stable
  Copy number: Low Copy
Gene/Insert
  Gene/Insert name: CMV-copGFP
  Insert size (bp): 1540
  Promoter: CMV
  Cloning method: Restriction Enzyme; 5′ cloning site I-CeuI (not destroyed); 3′ cloning site PI-SceI (not destroyed)
  Sequencing primers: 5′ AATCTTACTCGGTTACGCCC; 3′ CGGCTGCTGCAAAACAGATAC
Terms and licenses: Academic/Nonprofit Terms; Industry Terms: Not Available to Industry
How to cite: pAdx-CMV-copGFP was a gift from Kazuhiro Oka (Addgene plasmid # 73346 ; http://n2t.net/addgene:73346 ; RRID:Addgene_73346)
