[The description below was written by a language model from this plasmid's Addgene catalogue record and pLannotate feature annotations shown in this document.]
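Description:
pAdx-CMV-copGFP is a recombinant adenoviral genome plasmid of about 34.2 kb, built on the Clontech pAdenoX backbone and intended for producing a human adenovirus serotype 5-based vector that expresses a green fluorescent reporter in mammalian cells. It is propagated in E. coli under ampicillin selection (AmpR/β-lactamase). The bacterial segment also carries a ColE1/pMB1-type origin, an f1 origin, lac promoter/operator and lacZα remnants, and T7 and SP6 promoters. Although the annotation tool labels the origin as a high-copy type, the catalogue lists the plasmid as low copy, which is common for constructs this large.

The payload is a roughly 1.5 kb cassette inserted between the I-CeuI and PI-SceI homing endonuclease sites, both of which are retained. It consists of the human CMV immediate-early enhancer and promoter, the copGFP coding sequence (the Pontellina plumata green fluorescent protein, also called ppluGFP2), and an SV40 polyadenylation signal. In the circular map the cassette lies just downstream of the left Ad5 inverted terminal repeat and Ψ packaging signal and is followed directly by protein IX, so it occupies the position where the E1 region would normally sit. No E1 genes appear in the feature table. Nor are any E3 genes annotated between the L4 pVIII and fiber coding sequences, which is consistent with an E1/E3-deleted first-generation design, although the record does not state this explicitly. The rest of the viral genome is present, including polymerase, preterminal protein, DNA-binding protein, VA RNAs, the late structural genes (hexon, penton base, fiber), E4 open reading frames and the right ITR. The stated purpose is simply to express copGFP from the CMV promoter, making the resulting virus suitable as a fluorescent reporter or control vector for tracking transduction.
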