Features (pLannotate 1.2.2; 44 found; start..end, strand, type, name):
     95..398     +  enhancer       CMV enhancer: human cytomegalovirus immediate early enhancer
    399..602     +  promoter       CMV promoter: human cytomegalovirus (CMV) immediate early promoter
    668..1332    +  CDS            CopGFP (fragment): green fluorescent protein 2 from Pontellina plumata, also known as ppluGFP2 (Shagin et al., 2004)
   1440..1521    +  polyA_signal   SV40 poly(A) signal: SV40 polyadenylation signal
   1717..2136    +  CDS            IX: CAP9_ADE05 - Experimental evidence at protein level: Swiss-Prot protein existence level 1. Structural component of the virion that acts as a cement protein on the capsid exterior and forms triskelion structures consisting of three molecules that stabilize three hexon trimers at the center of each icosahedral facet and fixes the peripentonal hexons. Dispensable for assembly. During virus entry, recruits the anterograde motor kinesin-1 to the capsid docked at the nuclear pore complex thereby subjecting the docked capsid to a pulling force. The resulting tension leads to capsid disruption, disper
   2223..3452    -  CDS            IVa2 (fragment): PKG1_ADEM1 - Protein inferred from homology: Swiss-Prot protein existence level 3. Component of the packaging machinery which encapsidates the viral DNA into preformed capsids and transcriptional activator of the viral major late promoter (MLP). Binds, along with packaging proteins 2 and 3, to the specific packaging sequence on the left end of viral genomic DNA and displays ATPase activity thereby providing the power stroke of the packaging machinery. The activity of packaging protein IVa2 is stimulated by protein 33K which acts as a terminase. May be the protein that pumps DNA into the capsid
   3308..6475    -  CDS            POL: DPOL_ADE05 - Experimental evidence at protein level: Swiss-Prot protein existence level 1. Eukaryotic-type DNA polymerase involved in viral genomic replication. DNA synthesis is protein primed, and acts in a strand displacement replication. Assembles in complex with viral pTP, DBP, host NFIA and host POU2F1/OCT1 on viral origin of replication. The polymerase covalently transfers dCMP onto pTP, thereby initiating complementary strand synthesis. From Human adenovirus C serotype 5 (HAdV-5) (Human adenovirus 5).
   6694..8697    -  CDS            PTP: TERM_ADE05 - Experimental evidence at protein level: Swiss-Prot protein existence level 1. Protein covalently bound to the viral DNA that acts as a primer for viral genomic replication by DNA strand displacement. Assembles on the viral origin of replication in an initiation complex with viral polymerase, DBP, host NFIA and host POU2F1/OCT1. During initiation, the polymerase covalently couples the first dCTP with Ser- 580 of pTP. The terminal protein stimulates the template activity over 20 fold compared to protein-free templates. Neo-synthesized viral genomes are linked to two preterminal prot
   8726..8882    +  ncRNA          VA: Accession: RF00102 - VA RNA
   8981..9138    +  ncRNA          VA: Accession: RF00102 - VA RNA
   9156..10400   +  CDS            L1: PKG3_ADE05 - Experimental evidence at protein level: Swiss-Prot protein existence level 1. Involved in viral genome packaging through its interaction with packaging proteins 1 and 2. After proteolytic cleavage by adenovirus protease, L1 52/55k protein is removed from the capsid during viral maturation. From Human adenovirus C serotype 5 (HAdV-5) (Human adenovirus 5).
  10424..12178   +  CDS            CAP3_ADE05: Experimental evidence at protein level: Swiss-Prot protein existence level 1. Structural component of the virion that acts as a cement protein on the capsid exterior and which mediates the interactions between the hexons, including the peripentonal hexons, and reaches all the way to the penton vertices. Two hexon linking proteins IIIa, one from each facet, stabilize the unique edge interface between a pair of facets. As the virus enters the host cell, hexon linking proteins IIIa are shed concomitant with virion acidification in the endosome. During virus assembly, seems to play a role in the s
  12263..13975   +  CDS            L2: CAPSP_ADE05 - Experimental evidence at protein level: Swiss-Prot protein existence level 1. Major capsid protein that self-associates to form penton base pentamers, each in the shape of a pentagon, situated at the 12 vertices of the pseudo T=25 capsid. Involved in virus secondary attachment to host cell after initial attachment by the fiber protein. Binds host integrin heterodimer ITGAV-ITGB5 (alphaV-beta5) thereby triggering clathrin-mediated endocytosis of virions. Mediates initial virus attachment to CXADR-negative cells. Binding to integrins ITGAV-ITGB5 also seems to induce macropinocytosi
  13985..14578   +  CDS            L2: NP_ADE02 - Experimental evidence at protein level: Swiss-Prot protein existence level 1. Plays a role in the inhibition of host immune response within the nucleus. Interacts with cellular nucleosomes and immobilizes the host immune danger signal HMGB1 on chromatin. In turn, prevents HMGB1 release out of the cell and thus decreases inflammation. Plays also a role in the wrapping and condensation of the viral DNA. May also promote viral genome import into the nucleus. From Human adenovirus C serotype 2 (HAdV-2) (Human adenovirus 2).
  14651..15754   +  CDS            L2: CORE5_ADE05 - Experimental evidence at protein level: Swiss-Prot protein existence level 1. Associates loosely with the viral DNA to form an outer shell around the nucleoprotein-DNA complex and links it with the capsid by binding the endosome lysis protein. Dissociates from the viral genome during entry. Might be involved in nuclear capsid assembly of the viral particles through its association with NPM1/nucleophosmin. From Human adenovirus C serotype 5 (HAdV-5) (Human adenovirus 5).
  15785..16024   +  CDS            COR10_ADE02: Experimental evidence at protein level: Swiss-Prot protein existence level 1. [Pre-core protein X]: Interacts with the viral DNA and aids in tightly condensing it within the capsid. Cleavage of pre-core protein X may serve to partially relax this structure within the mature virion prior to its entry into the nucleus. From Human adenovirus C serotype 2 (HAdV-2) (Human adenovirus 2).
  16110..16859   +  CDS            L3: CAP6_ADE05 - Experimental evidence at protein level: Swiss-Prot protein existence level 1. [Protease cofactor]: Cofactor that activates the viral protease. Binds to viral protease in a 1:1 ratio. From Human adenovirus C serotype 5 (HAdV-5) (Human adenovirus 5).
  16948..19803   +  CDS            L3 (sequence partly withheld): CAPSH_ADE05 - Experimental evidence at protein level: Swiss-Prot protein existence level 1. Major capsid protein that self-associates to form 240 hexon trimers, each in the shape of a hexagon, building most of the pseudo T=25 capsid. Assembled into trimeric units with the help of the chaperone shutoff protein. Transported by pre-protein VI to the nucleus where it associates with other structural proteins to form an empty capsid. Might be involved, through its interaction with host dyneins, in the intracellular microtubule-dependent transport of incoming viral capsid to the nucleus. From Human
  19839..20450   +  CDS            L3: PRO_ADE05 - Experimental evidence at transcript level: Swiss-Prot protein existence level 2. Cleaves viral precursor proteins (pTP, pIIIa, pVI, pVII, pVIII, and pX) inside newly assembled particles giving rise to mature virions. Protease complexed to its cofactor slides along the viral DNA to specifically locate and cleave the viral precursors. Mature virions have a weakened organization compared to the unmature virions, thereby facilitating subsequent uncoating. Without maturation, the particle lacks infectivity and is unable to uncoat. Late in adenovirus infection, in the cytoplasm, may part
  20552..22138   -  CDS            DBP: DNB2_ADE05 - Experimental evidence at protein level: Swiss-Prot protein existence level 1. Plays a role in the elongation phase of viral strand displacement replication by unwinding the template in an ATP- independent fashion, employing its capacity to form multimers. Also enhances the rate of initiation. Released from template upon second strand synthesis. Assembles in complex with viral pTP, viral pol, host NFIA and host POU2F1/OCT1 on viral origin of replication. Covers the whole ssDNA genome during synthesis. The complementary strand synthesis induces its relese from DNA template. May inhi
  22167..24587   +  CDS            L4: SHUT_ADE05 - Experimental evidence at protein level: Swiss-Prot protein existence level 1. Protein that inhibits host translation while promoting late viral translation by ribosome shunting. Blocks host cap-dependent translation by binding to eIF4G, displacing MKNK1 from cap initiation complexes and preventing EIF4E phosphorylation. Binds to the tripartite leader sequence of viral late mRNAs and recruits host eIF4G, PABPC1/poly-A binding protein and 40S ribosomes subunits on viral mRNAs, allowing ribosome shunting and efficient translation of late viral mRNAs even though conventional translati
  24800..25183   +  CDS            SF33K_ADE02 (fragment): Experimental evidence at protein level: Swiss-Prot protein existence level 1. Probably functions as the small terminase that is part of the molecular motor that translocates genomic DNA in empty capsid during DNA packaging. This motor is located at a unique vertex and comprises at least the IVa2 ATPase, the small terminase 33K and probably a portal. Forms a ring-like structure of about 17 nm in which genomic DNA is translocated into the capsid. Stimulates IVa2 ATPase activity in the presence of the viral genome. Once the DNA is packaged, the terminase detaches: the 33K protein is present in th
  25274..25954   +  CDS            L4: CAP8_ADE02 - Experimental evidence at protein level: Swiss-Prot protein existence level 1. [Hexon-linking protein-C]: Structural component of the virion that acts as a cement protein on the capsid interior and which glue the peripentonal hexons and group-of-nine hexons together. From Human adenovirus C serotype 2 (HAdV-2) (Human adenovirus 2).
  26008..27750   +  CDS            SPIKE_ADE05: Experimental evidence at protein level: Swiss-Prot protein existence level 1. Forms spikes that protrude from each vertex of the icosahedral capsid. Interacts with host coxsackievirus and adenovirus receptor CXADR located at the cell tight junctions to provide virion initial attachment to target cell. The fiber protein binds to CXADR with a higher affinity than CXADR binds to itself, thereby blocking the cell-cell adhesion function of CXADR dimers and leading to local disruption of the tight junction. Fiber protein present on neo- synthesized particles may thus disrupt the junctional integrity
  27883..27960   -  CDS            E417_ADE03: Protein predicted: Swiss-Prot protein existence level 4. From Human adenovirus B serotype 3 (HAdV-3) (Human adenovirus 3).
  28162..29043   -  CDS            E434_ADE02: Experimental evidence at protein level: Swiss-Prot protein existence level 1. Plays a major role to prevent cellular inhibition of viral genome replication by nuclear bodies. Assembles an SCF-like E3 ubiquitin ligase complex based on the cellular proteins ELOB, ELOC, CUL5 and RBX1, in cooperation with viral E1B-55K. This viral RING-type ligase ubiquitinates cellular substrates prior to proteasomal degradation: p53/TP53, LIG4, MRE11-RAD50-NBS1 (MRN) complex, ITGA3, DAXX and BLM. From Human adenovirus C serotype 2 (HAdV-2) (Human adenovirus 2).
  29322..29669   -  CDS            E411_ADE05: Experimental evidence at protein level: Swiss-Prot protein existence level 1. From Human adenovirus C serotype 5 (HAdV-5) (Human adenovirus 5).
  29669..30058   -  CDS            E4RF2_ADE02: Protein predicted: Swiss-Prot protein existence level 4. From Human adenovirus C serotype 2 (HAdV-2) (Human adenovirus 2).
  30109..30492   -  CDS            E4RF1_ADE02: Experimental evidence at protein level: Swiss-Prot protein existence level 1. May modulate tight-junctions functions of infected cells through interactions with PDZ proteins. E4 ORF1 has ben show for Adenovirus 9 to interact with protein involved in tight junction regulation. May play a role in mTOR activation by activating PI3- kinase, thus overriding cellular checkpoint for translation. From Human adenovirus C serotype 2 (HAdV-2) (Human adenovirus 2).
  30802..30904   -  repeat_region  ITR: inverted terminal repeat of human adenovirus serotype 5 inverted
  30984..31002   -  promoter       T7 promoter: promoter for bacteriophage T7 RNA polymerase
  31005..31162   +  CDS            lacZα (fragment): LacZα fragment of β-galactosidase; lacZ fragment
  31193..31621   -  rep_origin     f1 ori (sequence partly withheld): f1 bacteriophage origin of replication; arrow indicates direction of (+) strand synthesis
  31622..31673   -  misc_feature   bom (fragment): basis of mobility region from pBR322
  31700..31804   +  promoter       AmpR promoter: bla
  31805..32665   +  CDS            AmpR: β-lactamase; bla; confers resistance to ampicillin, carbenicillin, and related antibiotics
  32836..33424   +  rep_origin     ori: high-copy-number ColE1/pMB1/pBR322/pUC origin of replication
  33607..33699   +  CDS            lacI (fragment): lac repressor; lacI; The lac repressor binds to the lac operator to inhibit transcription in E. coli. This inhibition can be relieved by adding lactose or isopropyl-β-D-thiogalactopyranoside (IPTG).
  33712..33733   +  protein_bind   CAP binding site: CAP binding activates transcription in the presence of cAMP. E. coli catabolite activator protein
  33748..33778   +  promoter       lac promoter: promoter for the E. coli lac operon
  33782..33804   +  protein_bind   lac operator (fragment): The lac repressor binds to the lac operator to inhibit transcription in E. coli. This inhibition can be relieved by adding lactose or isopropyl-β-D-thiogalactopyranoside (IPTG). lac repressor encoded by lacI
  33844..33862   +  promoter       SP6 promoter: promoter for bacteriophage SP6 RNA polymerase
  33894..33996   +  repeat_region  ITR: inverted terminal repeat of human adenovirus serotype 5 inverted
  34084..34234   +  misc_signal    Ad5 Ψ: packaging signal for adenovirus serotype 5
>Addgene plasmid #73346 | pAdx-CMV-copGFP | depositor full sequence | sequence record 137759 | pAdx-CMV-copGFP sequence 34243 bps
CGTAACTATAACGGTCCTAAGGTAGCGACGCGCCTAGTTATTAATAGTAATCAATTACGGGGTCATTAGT
TCATAGCCCATATATGGAGTTCCGCGTTACATAACTTACGGTAAATGGCCCGCCTGGCTGACCGCCCAAC
GACCCCCGCCCATTGACGTCAATAATGACGTATGTTCCCATAGTAACGCCAATAGGGACTTTCCATTGAC
GTCAATGGGTGGAGTATTTACGGTAAACTGCCCACTTGGCAGTACATCAAGTGTATCATATGCCAAGTAC
GCCCCCTATTGACGTCAATGACGGTAAATGGCCCGCCTGGCATTATGCCCAGTACATGACCTTATGGGAC
TTTCCTACTTGGCAGTACATCTACGTATTAGTCATCGCTATTACCATGGTGATGCGGTTTTGGCAGTACA
TCAATGGGCGTGGATAGCGGTTTGACTCACGGGGATTTCCAAGTCTCCACCCCATTGACGTCAATGGGAG
TTTGTTTTGGCACCAAAATCAACGGGACTTTCCAAAATGTCGTAACAACTCCGCCCCATTGACGCAAATG
GGCGGTAGGCGTGTACGGTGGGAGGTCTATATAAGCAGAGCTGGTTTAGTGAACCGTCAGATCCGCTAGC
AAGCTTGGATCCACCATGGAGAGCGACGAGAGCGGCCTGCCCGCCATGGAGATCGAGTGCCGCATCACCG
GCACCCTGAACGGCGTGGAGTTCGAGCTGGTGGGCGGCGGAGAGGGCACCCCCAAGCAGGGCCGCATGAC
CAACAAGATGAAGAGCACCAAAGGCGCCCTGACCTTCAGCCCCTACCTGCTGAGCCACGTGATGGGCTAC
GGCTTCTACCACTTCGGCACCTACCCCAGCGGCTACGAGAACCCCTTCCTGCACGCCATCAACAACGGCG
GCTACACCAACACCCGCATCGAGAAGTACGAGGACGGCGGCGTGCTGCACGTGAGCTTCAGCTACCGCTA
CGAGGCCGGCCGCGTGATCGGCGACTTCAAGGTGGTGGGCACCGGCTTCCCCGAGGACAGCGTGATCTTC
ACCGACAAGATCATCCGCAGCAACGCCACCGTGGAGCACCTGCACCCCATGGGCGATAACGTGCTGGTGG
GCAGCTTCGCCCGCACCTTCAGCCTGCGCGACGGCGGCTACTACAGCTTCGTGGTGGACAGCCACATGCA
CTTCAAGAGCGCCATCCACCCCAGCATCCTGCAGAACGGGGGCCCCATGTTCGCCTTCCGCCGCGTGGAG
GAGCTGCACAGCAACACCGAGCTGGGCATCGTGGAGTACCAGCACGCCTTCAAGACCCCCATTGCCTTCG
CCAGATCCCGCGCTCAGTCGTCCAATTCTGCCGTGGACGGCACCGCCGGACCCGGCTCCACCGGATCTCG
CTAAGGCGCGCCGAATTCTATCGATAAGTAAGTGACTAGAACTTGTTTATTGCAGCTTATAATGGTTACA
AATAAAGCAATAGCATCACAAATTTCACAAATAAAGCATTTTTTTCACTGCATTCTAGTTGTGGTTTGTC
CAAACTCATCTGCACGCGTGGCGCGTATCTATGTCGGGTGCGGAGAAAGAGGTAATGAAATGGCAAAATT
ATTTAAATTCGACTCGAAGATCTGGGCGTGGTTAAGGGTGGGAAAGAATATATAAGGTGGGGGTCTTATG
TAGTTTTGTATCTGTTTTGCAGCAGCCGCCGCCGCCATGAGCACCAACTCGTTTGATGGAAGCATTGTGA
GCTCATATTTGACAACGCGCATGCCCCCATGGGCCGGGGTGCGTCAGAATGTGATGGGCTCCAGCATTGA
TGGTCGCCCCGTCCTGCCCGCAAACTCTACTACCTTGACCTACGAGACCGTGTCTGGAACGCCGTTGGAG
ACTGCAGCCTCCGCCGCCGCTTCAGCCGCTGCAGCCACCGCCCGCGGGATTGTGACTGACTTTGCTTTCC
TGAGCCCGCTTGCAAGCAGTGCAGCTTCCCGTTCATCCGCCCGCGATGACAAGTTGACGGCTCTTTTGGC
ACAATTGGATTCTTTGACCCGGGAACTTAATGTCGTTTCTCAGCAGCTGTTGGATCTGCGCCAGCAGGTT
TCTGCCCTGAAGGCTTCCTCCCCTCCCAATGCGGTTTAAAACATAAATAAAAAACCAGACTCTGTTTGGA
TTTGGATCAAGCAAGTGTCTTGCTGTCTTTATTTAGGGGTTTTGCGCGCGCGGTAGGCCCGGGACCAGCG
GTCTCGGTCGTTGAGGGTCCTGTGTATTTTTTCCAGGACGTGGTAAAGGTGACTCTGGATGTTCAGATAC
ATGGGCATAAGCCCGTCTCTGGGGTGGAGGTAGCACCACTGCAGAGCTTCATGCTGCGGGGTGGTGTTGT
AGATGATCCAGTCGTAGCAGGAGCGCTGGGCGTGGTGCCTAAAAATGTCTTTCAGTAGCAAGCTGATTGC
CAGGGGCAGGCCCTTGGTGTAAGTGTTTACAAAGCGGTTAAGCTGGGATGGGTGCATACGTGGGGATATG
AGATGCATCTTGGACTGTATTTTTAGGTTGGCTATGTTCCCAGCCATATCCCTCCGGGGATTCATGTTGT
GCAGAACCACCAGCACAGTGTATCCGGTGCACTTGGGAAATTTGTCATGTAGCTTAGAAGGAAATGCGTG
GAAGAACTTGGAGACGCCCTTGTGACCTCCAAGATTTTCCATGCATTCGTCCATAATGATGGCAATGGGC
CCACGGGCGGCGGCCTGGGCGAAGATATTTCTGGGATCACTAACGTCATAGTTGTGTTCCAGGATGAGAT
CGTCATAGGCCATTTTTACAAAGCGCGGGCGGAGGGTGCCAGACTGCGGTATAATGGTTCCATCCGGCCC
AGGGGCGTAGTTACCCTCACAGATTTGCATTTCCCACGCTTTGAGTTCAGATGGGGGGATCATGTCTACC
TGCGGGGCGATGAAGAAAACGGTTTCCGGGGTAGGGGAGATCAGCTGGGAAGAAAGCAGGTTCCTGAGCA
GCTGCGACTTACCGCAGCCGGTGGGCCCGTAAATCACACCTATTACCGGCTGCAACTGGTAGTTAAGAGA
GCTGCAGCTGCCGTCATCCCTGAGCAGGGGGGCCACTTCGTTAAGCATGTCCCTGACTCGCATGTTTTCC
CTGACCAAATCCGCCAGAAGGCGCTCGCCGCCCAGCGATAGCAGTTCTTGCAAGGAAGCAAAGTTTTTCA
ACGGTTTGAGACCGTCCGCCGTAGGCATGCTTTTGAGCGTTTGACCAAGCAGTTCCAGGCGGTCCCACAG
CTCGGTCACCTGCTCTACGGCATCTCGATCCAGCATATCTCCTCGTTTCGCGGGTTGGGGCGGCTTTCGC
TGTACGGCAGTAGTCGGTGCTCGTCCAGACGGGCCAGGGTCATGTCTTTCCACGGGCGCAGGGTCCTCGT
CAGCGTAGTCTGGGTCACGGTGAAGGGGTGCGCTCCGGGCTGCGCGCTGGCCAGGGTGCGCTTGAGGCTG
GTCCTGCTGGTGCTGAAGCGCTGCCGGTCTTCGCCCTGCGCGTCGGCCAGGTAGCATTTGACCATGGTGT
CATAGTCCAGCCCCTCCGCGGCGTGGCCCTTGGCGCGCAGCTTGCCCTTGGAGGAGGCGCCGCACGAGGG
GCAGTGCAGACTTTTGAGGGCGTAGAGCTTGGGCGCGAGAAATACCGATTCCGGGGAGTAGGCATCCGCG
CCGCAGGCCCCGCAGACGGTCTCGCATTCCACGAGCCAGGTGAGCTCTGGCCGTTCGGGGTCAAAAACCA
GGTTTCCCCCATGCTTTTTGATGCGTTTCTTACCTCTGGTTTCCATGAGCCGGTGTCCACGCTCGGTGAC
GAAAAGGCTGTCCGTGTCCCCGTATACAGACTTGAGAGGCCTGTCCTCGAGCGGTGTTCCGCGGTCCTCC
TCGTATAGAAACTCGGACCACTCTGAGACAAAGGCTCGCGTCCAGGCCAGCACGAAGGAGGCTAAGTGGG
AGGGGTAGCGGTCGTTGTCCACTAGGGGGTCCACTCGCTCCAGGGTGTGAAGACACATGTCGCCCTCTTC
GGCATCAAGGAAGGTGATTGGTTTGTAGGTGTAGGCCACGTGACCGGGTGTTCCTGAAGGGGGGCTATAA
AAGGGGGTGGGGGCGCGTTCGTCCTCACTCTCTTCCGCATCGCTGTCTGCGAGGGCCAGCTGTTGGGGTG
AGTACTCCCTCTGAAAAGCGGGCATGACTTCTGCGCTAAGATTGTCAGTTTCCAAAAACGAGGAGGATTT
GATATTCACCTGGCCCGCGGTGATGCCTTTGAGGGTGGCCGCATCCATCTGGTCAGAAAAGACAATCTTT
TTGTTGTCAAGCTTGGTGGCAAACGACCCGTAGAGGGCGTTGGACAGCAACTTGGCGATGGAGCGCAGGG
TTTGGTTTTTGTCGCGATCGGCGCGCTCCTTGGCCGCGATGTTTAGCTGCACGTATTCGCGCGCAACGCA
CCGCCATTCGGGAAAGACGGTGGTGCGCTCGTCGGGCACCAGGTGCACGCGCCAACCGCGGTTGTGCAGG
GTGACAAGGTCAACGCTGGTGGCTACCTCTCCGCGTAGGCGCTCGTTGGTCCAGCAGAGGCGGCCGCCCT
TGCGCGAGCAGAATGGCGGTAGGGGGTCTAGCTGCGTCTCGTCCGGGGGGTCTGCGTCCACGGTAAAGAC
CCCGGGCAGCAGGCGCGCGTCGAAGTAGTCTATCTTGCATCCTTGCAAGTCTAGCGCCTGCTGCCATGCG
CGGGCGGCAAGCGCGCGCTCGTATGGGTTGAGTGGGGGACCCCATGGCATGGGGTGGGTGAGCGCGGAGG
CGTACATGCCGCAAATGTCGTAAACGTAGAGGGGCTCTCTGAGTATTCCAAGATATGTAGGGTAGCATCT
TCCACCGCGGATGCTGGCGCGCACGTAATCGTATAGTTCGTGCGAGGGAGCGAGGAGGTCGGGACCGAGG
TTGCTACGGGCGGGCTGCTCTGCTCGGAAGACTATCTGCCTGAAGATGGCATGTGAGTTGGATGATATGG
TTGGACGCTGGAAGACGTTGAAGCTGGCGTCTGTGAGACCTACCGCGTCACGCACGAAGGAGGCGTAGGA
GTCGCGCAGCTTGTTGACCAGCTCGGCGGTGACCTGCACGTCTAGGGCGCAGTAGTCCAGGGTTTCCTTG
ATGATGTCATACTTATCCTGTCCCTTTTTTTTCCACAGCTCGCGGTTGAGGACAAACTCTTCGCGGTCTT
TCCAGTACTCTTGGATCGGAAACCCGTCGGCCTCCGAACGGTAAGAGCCTAGCATGTAGAACTGGTTGAC
GGCCTGGTAGGCGCAGCATCCCTTTTCTACGGGTAGCGCGTATGCCTGCGCGGCCTTCCGGAGCGAGGTG
TGGGTGAGCGCAAAGGTGTCCCTGACCATGACTTTGAGGTACTGGTATTTGAAGTCAGTGTCGTCGCATC
CGCCCTGCTCCCAGAGCAAAAAGTCCGTGCGCTTTTTGGAACGCGGATTTGGCAGGGCGAAGGTGACATC
GTTGAAGAGTATCTTTCCCGCGCGAGGCATAAAGTTGCGTGTGATGCGGAAGGGTCCCGGCACCTCGGAA
CGGTTGTTAATTACCTGGGCGGCGAGCACGATCTCGTCAAAGCCGTTGATGTTGTGGCCCACAATGTAAA
GTTCCAAGAAGCGCGGGATGCCCTTGATGGAAGGCAATTTTTTAAGTTCCTCGTAGGTGAGCTCTTCAGG
GGAGCTGAGCCCGTGCTCTGAAAGGGCCCAGTCTGCAAGATGAGGGTTGGAAGCGACGAATGAGCTCCAC
AGGTCACGGGCCATTAGCATTTGCAGGTGGTCGCGAAAGGTCCTAAACTGGCGACCTATGGCCATTTTTT
CTGGGGTGATGCAGTAGAAGGTAAGCGGGTCTTGTTCCCAGCGGTCCCATCCAAGGTTCGCGGCTAGGTC
TCGCGCGGCAGTCACTAGAGGCTCATCTCCGCCGAACTTCATGACCAGCATGAAGGGCACGAGCTGCTTC
CCAAAGGCCCCCATCCAAGTATAGGTCTCTACATCGTAGGTGACAAAGAGACGCTCGGTGCGAGGATGCG
AGCCGATCGGGAAGAACTGGATCTCCCGCCACCAATTGGAGGAGTGGCTATTGATGTGGTGAAAGTAGAA
GTCCCTGCGACGGGCCGAACACTCGTGCTGGCTTTTGTAAAAACGTGCGCAGTACTGGCAGCGGTGCACG
GGCTGTACATCCTGCACGAGGTTGACCTGACGACCGCGCACAAGGAAGCAGAGTGGGAATTTGAGCCCCT
CGCCTGGCGGGTTTGGCTGGTGGTCTTCTACTTCGGCTGCTTGTCCTTGACCGTCTGGCTGCTCGAGGGG
AGTTACGGTGGATCGGACCACCACGCCGCGCGAGCCCAAAGTCCAGATGTCCGCGCGCGGCGGTCGGAGC
TTGATGACAACATCGCGCAGATGGGAGCTGTCCATGGTCTGGAGCTCCCGCGGCGTCAGGTCAGGCGGGA
GCTCCTGCAGGTTTACCTCGCATAGACGGGTCAGGGCGCGGGCTAGATCCAGGTGATACCTAATTTCCAG
GGGCTGGTTGGTGGCGGCGTCGATGGCTTGCAAGAGGCCGCATCCCCGCGGCGCGACTACGGTACCGCGC
GGCGGGCGGTGGGCCGCGGGGGTGTCCTTGGATGATGCATCTAAAAGCGGTGACGCGGGCGAGCCCCCGG
AGGTAGGGGGGGCTCCGGACCCGCCGGGAGAGGGGGCAGGGGCACGTCGGCGCCGCGCGCGGGCAGGAGC
TGGTGCTGCGCGCGTAGGTTGCTGGCGAACGCGACGACGCGGCGGTTGATCTCCTGAATCTGGCGCCTCT
GCGTGAAGACGACGGGCCCGGTGAGCTTGAACCTGAAAGAGAGTTCGACAGAATCAATTTCGGTGTCGTT
GACGGCGGCCTGGCGCAAAATCTCCTGCACGTCTCCTGAGTTGTCTTGATAGGCGATCTCGGCCATGAAC
TGCTCGATCTCTTCCTCCTGGAGATCTCCGCGTCCGGCTCGCTCCACGGTGGCGGCGAGGTCGTTGGAAA
TGCGGGCCATGAGCTGCGAGAAGGCGTTGAGGCCTCCCTCGTTCCAGACGCGGCTGTAGACCACGCCCCC
TTCGGCATCGCGGGCGCGCATGACCACCTGCGCGAGATTGAGCTCCACGTGCCGGGCGAAGACGGCGTAG
TTTCGCAGGCGCTGAAAGAGGTAGTTGAGGGTGGTGGCGGTGTGTTCTGCCACGAAGAAGTACATAACCC
AGCGTCGCAACGTGGATTCGTTGATATCCCCCAAGGCCTCAAGGCGCTCCATGGCCTCGTAGAAGTCCAC
GGCGAAGTTGAAAAACTGGGAGTTGCGCGCCGACACGGTTAACTCCTCCTCCAGAAGACGGATGAGCTCG
GCGACAGTGTCGCGCACCTCGCGCTCAAAGGCTACAGGGGCCTCTTCTTCTTCTTCAATCTCCTCTTCCA
TAAGGGCCTCCCCTTCTTCTTCTTCTGGCGGCGGTGGGGGAGGGGGGACACGGCGGCGACGACGGCGCAC
CGGGAGGCGGTCGACAAAGCGCTCGATCATCTCCCCGCGGCGACGGCGCATGGTCTCGGTGACGGCGCGG
CCGTTCTCGCGGGGGCGCAGTTGGAAGACGCCGCCCGTCATGTCCCGGTTATGGGTTGGCGGGGGGCTGC
CATGCGGCAGGGATACGGCGCTAACGATGCATCTCAACAATTGTTGTGTAGGTACTCCGCCGCCGAGGGA
CCTGAGCGAGTCCGCATCGACCGGATCGGAAAACCTCTCGAGAAAGGCGTCTAACCAGTCACAGTCGCAA
GGTAGGCTGAGCACCGTGGCGGGCGGCAGCGGGCGGCGGTCGGGGTTGTTTCTGGCGGAGGTGCTGCTGA
TGATGTAATTAAAGTAGGCGGTCTTGAGACGGCGGATGGTCGACAGAAGCACCATGTCCTTGGGTCCGGC
CTGCTGAATGCGCAGGCGGTCGGCCATGCCCCAGGCTTCGTTTTGACATCGGCGCAGGTCTTTGTAGTAG
TCTTGCATGAGCCTTTCTACCGGCACTTCTTCTTCTCCTTCCTCTTGTCCTGCATCTCTTGCATCTATCG
CTGCGGCGGCGGCGGAGTTTGGCCGTAGGTGGCGCCCTCTTCCTCCCATGCGTGTGACCCCGAAGCCCCT
CATCGGCTGAAGCAGGGCTAGGTCGGCGACAACGCGCTCGGCTAATATGGCCTGCTGCACCTGCGTGAGG
GTAGACTGGAAGTCATCCATGTCCACAAAGCGGTGGTATGCGCCCGTGTTGATGGTGTAAGTGCAGTTGG
CCATAACGGACCAGTTAACGGTCTGGTGACCCGGCTGCGAGAGCTCGGTGTACCTGAGACGCGAGTAAGC
CCTCGAGTCAAATACGTAGTCGTTGCAAGTCCGCACCAGGTACTGGTATCCCACCAAAAAGTGCGGCGGC
GGCTGGCGGTAGAGGGGCCAGCGTAGGGTGGCCGGGGCTCCGGGGGCGAGATCTTCCAACATAAGGCGAT
GATATCCGTAGATGTACCTGGACATCCAGGTGATGCCGGCGGCGGTGGTGGAGGCGCGCGGAAAGTCGCG
GACGCGGTTCCAGATGTTGCGCAGCGGCAAAAAGTGCTCCATGGTCGGGACGCTCTGGCCGGTCAGGCGC
GCGCAATCGTTGACGCTCTAGCGTGCAAAAGGAGAGCCTGTAAGCGGGCACTCTTCCGTGGTCTGGTGGA
TAAATTCGCAAGGGTATCATGGCGGACGACCGGGGTTCGAGCCCCGTATCCGGCCGTCCGCCGTGATCCA
TGCGGTTACCGCCCGCGTGTCGAACCCAGGTGTGCGACGTCAGACAACGGGGGAGTGCTCCTTTTGGCTT
CCTTCCAGGCGCGGCGGCTGCTGCGCTAGCTTTTTTGGCCACTGGCCGCGCGCAGCGTAAGCGGTTAGGC
TGGAAAGCGAAAGCATTAAGTGGCTCGCTCCCTGTAGCCGGAGGGTTATTTTCCAAGGGTTGAGTCGCGG
GACCCCCGGTTCGAGTCTCGGACCGGCCGGACTGCGGCGAACGGGGGTTTGCCTCCCCGTCATGCAAGAC
CCCGCTTGCAAATTCCTCCGGAAACAGGGACGAGCCCCTTTTTTGCTTTTCCCAGATGCATCCGGTGCTG
CGGCAGATGCGCCCCCCTCCTCAGCAGCGGCAAGAGCAAGAGCAGCGGCAGACATGCAGGGCACCCTCCC
CTCCTCCTACCGCGTCAGGAGGGGCGACATCCGCGGTTGACGCGGCAGCAGATGGTGATTACGAACCCCC
GCGGCGCCGGGCCCGGCACTACCTGGACTTGGAGGAGGGCGAGGGCCTGGCGCGGCTAGGAGCGCCCTCT
CCTGAGCGGCACCCAAGGGTGCAGCTGAAGCGTGATACGCGTGAGGCGTACGTGCCGCGGCAGAACCTGT
TTCGCGACCGCGAGGGAGAGGAGCCCGAGGAGATGCGGGATCGAAAGTTCCACGCAGGGCGCGAGCTGCG
GCATGGCCTGAATCGCGAGCGGTTGCTGCGCGAGGAGGACTTTGAGCCCGACGCGCGAACCGGGATTAGT
CCCGCGCGCGCACACGTGGCGGCCGCCGACCTGGTAACCGCATACGAGCAGACGGTGAACCAGGAGATTA
ACTTTCAAAAAAGCTTTAACAACCACGTGCGTACGCTTGTGGCGCGCGAGGAGGTGGCTATAGGACTGAT
GCATCTGTGGGACTTTGTAAGCGCGCTGGAGCAAAACCCAAATAGCAAGCCGCTCATGGCGCAGCTGTTC
CTTATAGTGCAGCACAGCAGGGACAACGAGGCATTCAGGGATGCGCTGCTAAACATAGTAGAGCCCGAGG
GCCGCTGGCTGCTCGATTTGATAAACATCCTGCAGAGCATAGTGGTGCAGGAGCGCAGCTTGAGCCTGGC
TGACAAGGTGGCCGCCATCAACTATTCCATGCTTAGCCTGGGCAAGTTTTACGCCCGCAAGATATACCAT
ACCCCTTACGTTCCCATAGACAAGGAGGTAAAGATCGAGGGGTTCTACATGCGCATGGCGCTGAAGGTGC
TTACCTTGAGCGACGACCTGGGCGTTTATCGCAACGAGCGCATCCACAAGGCCGTGAGCGTGAGCCGGCG
GCGCGAGCTCAGCGACCGCGAGCTGATGCACAGCCTGCAAAGGGCCCTGGCTGGCACGGGCAGCGGCGAT
AGAGAGGCCGAGTCCTACTTTGACGCGGGCGCTGACCTGCGCTGGGCCCCAAGCCGACGCGCCCTGGAGG
CAGCTGGGGCCGGACCTGGGCTGGCGGTGGCACCCGCGCGCGCTGGCAACGTCGGCGGCGTGGAGGAATA
TGACGAGGACGATGAGTACGAGCCAGAGGACGGCGAGTACTAAGCGGTGATGTTTCTGATCAGATGATGC
AAGACGCAACGGACCCGGCGGTGCGGGCGGCGCTGCAGAGCCAGCCGTCCGGCCTTAACTCCACGGACGA
CTGGCGCCAGGTCATGGACCGCATCATGTCGCTGACTGCGCGCAATCCTGACGCGTTCCGGCAGCAGCCG
CAGGCCAACCGGCTCTCCGCAATTCTGGAAGCGGTGGTCCCGGCGCGCGCAAACCCCACGCACGAGAAGG
TGCTGGCGATCGTAAACGCGCTGGCCGAAAACAGGGCCATCCGGCCCGACGAGGCCGGCCTGGTCTACGA
CGCGCTGCTTCAGCGCGTGGCTCGTTACAACAGCGGCAACGTGCAGACCAACCTGGACCGGCTGGTGGGG
GATGTGCGCGAGGCCGTGGCGCAGCGTGAGCGCGCGCAGCAGCAGGGCAACCTGGGCTCCATGGTTGCAC
TAAACGCCTTCCTGAGTACACAGCCCGCCAACGTGCCGCGGGGACAGGAGGACTACACCAACTTTGTGAG
CGCACTGCGGCTAATGGTGACTGAGACACCGCAAAGTGAGGTGTACCAGTCTGGGCCAGACTATTTTTTC
CAGACCAGTAGACAAGGCCTGCAGACCGTAAACCTGAGCCAGGCTTTCAAAAACTTGCAGGGGCTGTGGG
GGGTGCGGGCTCCCACAGGCGACCGCGCGACCGTGTCTAGCTTGCTGACGCCCAACTCGCGCCTGTTGCT
GCTGCTAATAGCGCCCTTCACGGACAGTGGCAGCGTGTCCCGGGACACATACCTAGGTCACTTGCTGACA
CTGTACCGCGAGGCCATAGGTCAGGCGCATGTGGACGAGCATACTTTCCAGGAGATTACAAGTGTCAGCC
GCGCGCTGGGGCAGGAGGACACGGGCAGCCTGGAGGCAACCCTAAACTACCTGCTGACCAACCGGCGGCA
GAAGATCCCCTCGTTGCACAGTTTAAACAGCGAGGAGGAGCGCATTTTGCGCTACGTGCAGCAGAGCGTG
AGCCTTAACCTGATGCGCGACGGGGTAACGCCCAGCGTGGCGCTGGACATGACCGCGCGCAACATGGAAC
CGGGCATGTATGCCTCAAACCGGCCGTTTATCAACCGCCTAATGGACTACTTGCATCGCGCGGCCGCCGT
GAACCCCGAGTATTTCACCAATGCCATCTTGAACCCGCACTGGCTACCGCCCCCTGGTTTCTACACCGGG
GGATTCGAGGTGCCCGAGGGTAACGATGGATTCCTCTGGGACGACATAGACGACAGCGTGTTTTCCCCGC
AACCGCAGACCCTGCTAGAGTTGCAACAGCGCGAGCAGGCAGAGGCGGCGCTGCGAAAGGAAAGCTTCCG
CAGGCCAAGCAGCTTGTCCGATCTAGGCGCTGCGGCCCCGCGGTCAGATGCTAGTAGCCCATTTCCAAGC
TTGATAGGGTCTCTTACCAGCACTCGCACCACCCGCCCGCGCCTGCTGGGCGAGGAGGAGTACCTAAACA
ACTCGCTGCTGCAGCCGCAGCGCGAAAAAAACCTGCCTCCGGCATTTCCCAACAACGGGATAGAGAGCCT
AGTGGACAAGATGAGTAGATGGAAGACGTACGCGCAGGAGCACAGGGACGTGCCAGGCCCGCGCCCGCCC
ACCCGTCGTCAAAGGCACGACCGTCAGCGGGGTCTGGTGTGGGAGGACGATGACTCGGCAGACGACAGCA
GCGTCCTGGATTTGGGAGGGAGTGGCAACCCGTTTGCGCACCTTCGCCCCAGGCTGGGGAGAATGTTTTA
AAAAAAAAAAAAGCATGATGCAAAATAAAAAACTCACCAAGGCCATGGCACCGAGCGTTGGTTTTCTTGT
ATTCCCCTTAGTATGCGGCGCGCGGCGATGTATGAGGAAGGTCCTCCTCCCTCCTACGAGAGTGTGGTGA
GCGCGGCGCCAGTGGCGGCGGCGCTGGGTTCTCCCTTCGATGCTCCCCTGGACCCGCCGTTTGTGCCTCC
GCGGTACCTGCGGCCTACCGGGGGGAGAAACAGCATCCGTTACTCTGAGTTGGCACCCCTATTCGACACC
ACCCGTGTGTACCTGGTGGACAACAAGTCAACGGATGTGGCATCCCTGAACTACCAGAACGACCACAGCA
ACTTTCTGACCACGGTCATTCAAAACAATGACTACAGCCCGGGGGAGGCAAGCACACAGACCATCAATCT
TGACGACCGGTCGCACTGGGGCGGCGACCTGAAAACCATCCTGCATACCAACATGCCAAATGTGAACGAG
TTCATGTTTACCAATAAGTTTAAGGCGCGGGTGATGGTGTCGCGCTTGCCTACTAAGGACAATCAGGTGG
AGCTGAAATACGAGTGGGTGGAGTTCACGCTGCCCGAGGGCAACTACTCCGAGACCATGACCATAGACCT
TATGAACAACGCGATCGTGGAGCACTACTTGAAAGTGGGCAGACAGAACGGGGTTCTGGAAAGCGACATC
GGGGTAAAGTTTGACACCCGCAACTTCAGACTGGGGTTTGACCCCGTCACTGGTCTTGTCATGCCTGGGG
TATATACAAACGAAGCCTTCCATCCAGACATCATTTTGCTGCCAGGATGCGGGGTGGACTTCACCCACAG
CCGCCTGAGCAACTTGTTGGGCATCCGCAAGCGGCAACCCTTCCAGGAGGGCTTTAGGATCACCTACGAT
GATCTGGAGGGTGGTAACATTCCCGCACTGTTGGATGTGGACGCCTACCAGGCGAGCTTGAAAGATGACA
CCGAACAGGGCGGGGGTGGCGCAGGCGGCAGCAACAGCAGTGGCAGCGGCGCGGAAGAGAACTCCAACGC
GGCAGCCGCGGCAATGCAGCCGGTGGAGGACATGAACGATCATGCCATTCGCGGCGACACCTTTGCCACA
CGGGCTGAGGAGAAGCGCGCTGAGGCCGAAGCAGCGGCCGAAGCTGCCGCCCCCGCTGCGCAACCCGAGG
TCGAGAAGCCTCAGAAGAAACCGGTGATCAAACCCCTGACAGAGGACAGCAAGAAACGCAGTTACAACCT
AATAAGCAATGACAGCACCTTCACCCAGTACCGCAGCTGGTACCTTGCATACAACTACGGCGACCCTCAG
ACCGGAATCCGCTCATGGACCCTGCTTTGCACTCCTGACGTAACCTGCGGCTCGGAGCAGGTCTACTGGT
CGTTGCCAGACATGATGCAAGACCCCGTGACCTTCCGCTCCACGCGCCAGATCAGCAACTTTCCGGTGGT
GGGCGCCGAGCTGTTGCCCGTGCACTCCAAGAGCTTCTACAACGACCAGGCCGTCTACTCCCAACTCATC
CGCCAGTTTACCTCTCTGACCCACGTGTTCAATCGCTTTCCCGAGAACCAGATTTTGGCGCGCCCGCCAG
CCCCCACCATCACCACCGTCAGTGAAAACGTTCCTGCTCTCACAGATCACGGGACGCTACCGCTGCGCAA
CAGCATCGGAGGAGTCCAGCGAGTGACCATTACTGACGCCAGACGCCGCACCTGCCCCTACGTTTACAAG
GCCCTGGGCATAGTCTCGCCGCGCGTCCTATCGAGCCGCACTTTTTGAGCAAGCATGTCCATCCTTATAT
CGCCCAGCAATAACACAGGCTGGGGCCTGCGCTTCCCAAGCAAGATGTTTGGCGGGGCCAAGAAGCGCTC
CGACCAACACCCAGTGCGCGTGCGCGGGCACTACCGCGCGCCCTGGGGCGCGCACAAACGCGGCCGCACT
GGGCGCACCACCGTCGATGACGCCATCGACGCGGTGGTGGAGGAGGCGCGCAACTACACGCCCACGCCGC
CACCAGTGTCCACAGTGGACGCGGCCATTCAGACCGTGGTGCGCGGAGCCCGGCGCTATGCTAAAATGAA
GAGACGGCGGAGGCGCGTAGCACGTCGCCACCGCCGCCGACCCGGCACTGCCGCCCAACGCGCGGCGGCG
GCCCTGCTTAACCGCGCACGTCGCACCGGCCGACGGGCGGCCATGCGGGCCGCTCGAAGGCTGGCCGCGG
GTATTGTCACTGTGCCCCCCAGGTCCAGGCGACGAGCGGCCGCCGCAGCAGCCGCGGCCATTAGTGCTAT
GACTCAGGGTCGCAGGGGCAACGTGTATTGGGTGCGCGACTCGGTTAGCGGCCTGCGCGTGCCCGTGCGC
ACCCGCCCCCCGCGCAACTAGATTGCAAGAAAAAACTACTTAGACTCGTACTGTTGTATGTATCCAGCGG
CGGCGGCGCGCAACGAAGCTATGTCCAAGCGCAAAATCAAAGAAGAGATGCTCCAGGTCATCGCGCCGGA
GATCTATGGCCCCCCGAAGAAGGAAGAGCAGGATTACAAGCCCCGAAAGCTAAAGCGGGTCAAAAAGAAA
AAGAAAGATGATGATGATGAACTTGACGACGAGGTGGAACTGCTGCACGCTACCGCGCCCAGGCGACGGG
TACAGTGGAAAGGTCGACGCGTAAAACGTGTTTTGCGACCCGGCACCACCGTAGTCTTTACGCCCGGTGA
GCGCTCCACCCGCACCTACAAGCGCGTGTATGATGAGGTGTACGGCGACGAGGACCTGCTTGAGCAGGCC
AACGAGCGCCTCGGGGAGTTTGCCTACGGAAAGCGGCATAAGGACATGCTGGCGTTGCCGCTGGACGAGG
GCAACCCAACACCTAGCCTAAAGCCCGTAACACTGCAGCAGGTGCTGCCCGCGCTTGCACCGTCCGAAGA
AAAGCGCGGCCTAAAGCGCGAGTCTGGTGACTTGGCACCCACCGTGCAGCTGATGGTACCCAAGCGCCAG
CGACTGGAAGATGTCTTGGAAAAAATGACCGTGGAACCTGGGCTGGAGCCCGAGGTCCGCGTGCGGCCAA
TCAAGCAGGTGGCGCCGGGACTGGGCGTGCAGACCGTGGACGTTCAGATACCCACTACCAGTAGCACCAG
TATTGCCACCGCCACAGAGGGCATGGAGACACAAACGTCCCCGGTTGCCTCAGCGGTGGCGGATGCCGCG
GTGCAGGCGGTCGCTGCGGCCGCGTCCAAGACCTCTACGGAGGTGCAAACGGACCCGTGGATGTTTCGCG
TTTCAGCCCCCCGGCGCCCGCGCCGTTCGAGGAAGTACGGCGCCGCCAGCGCGCTACTGCCCGAATATGC
CCTACATCCTTCCATTGCGCCTACCCCCGGCTATCGTGGCTACACCTACCGCCCCAGAAGACGAGCAACT
ACCCGACGCCGAACCACCACTGGAACCCGCCGCCGCCGTCGCCGTCGCCAGCCCGTGCTGGCCCCGATTT
CCGTGCGCAGGGTGGCTCGCGAAGGAGGCAGGACCCTGGTGCTGCCAACAGCGCGCTACCACCCCAGCAT
CGTTTAAAAGCCGGTCTTTGTGGTTCTTGCAGATATGGCCCTCACCTGCCGCCTCCGTTTCCCGGTGCCG
GGATTCCGAGGAAGAATGCACCGTAGGAGGGGCATGGCCGGCCACGGCCTGACGGGCGGCATGCGTCGTG
CGCACCACCGGCGGCGGCGCGCGTCGCACCGTCGCATGCGCGGCGGTATCCTGCCCCTCCTTATTCCACT
GATCGCCGCGGCGATTGGCGCCGTGCCCGGAATTGCATCCGTGGCCTTGCAGGCGCAGAGACACTGATTA
AAAACAAGTTGCATGTGGAAAAATCAAAATAAAAAGTCTGGACTCTCACGCTCGCTTGGTCCTGTAACTA
TTTTGTAGAATGGAAGACATCAACTTTGCGTCTCTGGCCCCGCGACACGGCTCGCGCCCGTTCATGGGAA
ACTGGCAAGATATCGGCACCAGCAATATGAGCGGTGGCGCCTTCAGCTGGGGCTCGCTGTGGAGCGGCAT
TAAAAATTTCGGTTCCACCGTTAAGAACTATGGCAGCAAGGCCTGGAACAGCAGCACAGGCCAGATGCTG
AGGGATAAGTTGAAAGAGCAAAATTTCCAACAAAAGGTGGTAGATGGCCTGGCCTCTGGCATTAGCGGGG
TGGTGGACCTGGCCAACCAGGCAGTGCAAAATAAGATTAACAGTAAGCTTGATCCCCGCCCTCCCGTAGA
GGAGCCTCCACCGGCCGTGGAGACAGTGTCTCCAGAGGGGCGTGGCGAAAAGCGTCCGCGCCCCGACAGG
GAAGAAACTCTGGTGACGCAAATAGACGAGCCTCCCTCGTACGAGGAGGCACTAAAGCAAGGCCTGCCCA
CCACCCGTCCCATCGCGCCCATGGCTACCGGAGTGCTGGGCCAGCACACACCCGTAACGCTGGACCTGCC
TCCCCCCGCCGACACCCAGCAGAAACCTGTGCTGCCAGGCCCGACCGCCGTTGTTGTAACCCGTCCTAGC
CGCGCGTCCCTGCGCCGCGCCGCCAGCGGTCCGCGATCGTTGCGGCCCGTAGCCAGTGGCAACTGGCAAA
GCACACTGAACAGCATCGTGGGTCTGGGGGTGCAATCCCTGAAGCGCCGACGATGCTTCTGATAGCTAAC
GTGTCGTATGTGTGTCATGTATGCGTCCATGTCGCCGCCAGAGGAGCTGCTGAGCCGCCGCGCGCCCGCT
TTCCAAGATGGCTACCCCTTCGATGATGCCGCAGTGGTCTTACATGCACATCTCGGGCCAGGACGCCTCG
GAGTACCTGAGCCCCGGGCTGGTGCAGTTTGCCCGCGCCACCGAGACGTACTTCAGCCTGAATAACAAGT
TTAGAAACCCCACGGTGGCGCCTACGCACGACGTGACCACAGACCGGTCCCAGCGTTTGACGCTGCGGTT
CATCCCTGTGGACCGTGAGGATACTGCGTACTCGTACAAGGCGCGGTTCACCCTAGCTGTGGGTGATAAC
CGTGTGCTGGACATGGCTTCCACGTACTTTGACATCCGCGGCGTGCTGGACAGGGGCCCTACTTTTAAGC
CCTACTCTGGCACTGCCTACAACGCCCTGGCTCCCAAGGGTGCCCCAAATCCTTGCGAATGGGATGAAGC
TGCTACTGCTCTTGAAATAAACCTAGAAGAAGAGGACGATGACAACGAAGACGAAGTAGACGAGCAAGCT
GAGCAGCAAAAAACTCACGTATTTGGGCAGGCGCCTTATTCTGGTATAAATATTACAAAGGAGGGTATTC
AAATAGGTGTCGAAGGTCAAACACCTAAATATGCCGATAAAACATTTCAACCTGAACCTCAAATAGGAGA
ATCTCAGTGGTACGAAACAGAAATTAATCATGCAGCTGGGAGAGTCCTAAAAAAGACTACCCCAATGAAA
CCATGTTACGGTTCATATGCAAAACCCACAAATGAAAATGGAGGGCAAGGCATTCTTGTAAAGCAACAAA
ATGGAAAGCTAGAAAGTCAAGTGGAAATGCAATTTTTCTCAACTACTGAGGCAGCCGCAGGCAATGGTGA
TAACTTGACTCCTAAAGTGGTATTGTACAGTGAAGATGTAGATATAGAAACCCCAGACACTCATATTTCT
TACATGCCCACTATTAAGGAAGGTAACTCACGAGAACTAATGGGCCAACAATCTATGCCCAACAGGCCTA
ATTACATTGCTTTTAGGGACAATTTTATTGGTCTAATGTATTACAACAGCACGGGTAATATGGGTGTTCT
GGCGGGCCAAGCATCGCAGTTGAATGCTGTTGTAGATTTGCAAGACAGAAACACAGAGCTTTCATACCAG
CTTTTGCTTGATTCCATTGGTGATAGAACCAGGTACTTTTCTATGTGGAATCAGGCTGTTGACAGCTATG
ATCCAGATGTTAGAATTATTGAAAATCATGGAACTGAAGATGAACTTCCAAATTACTGCTTTCCACTGGG
AGGTGTGATTAATACAGAGACTCTTACCAAGGTAAAACCTAAAACAGGTCAGGAAAATGGATGGGAAAAA
GATGCTACAGAATTTTCAGATAAAAATGAAATAAGAGTTGGAAATAATTTTGCCATGGAAATCAATCTAA
ATGCCAACCTGTGGAGAAATTTCCTGTACTCCAACATAGCGCTGTATTTGCCCGACAAGCTAAAGTACAG
TCCTTCCAACGTAAAAATTTCTGATAACCCAAACACCTACGACTACATGAACAAGCGAGTGGTGGCTCCC
GGGCTAGTGGACTGCTACATTAACCTTGGAGCACGCTGGTCCCTTGACTATATGGACAACGTCAACCCAT
TTAACCACCACCGCAATGCTGGCCTGCGCTACCGCTCAATGTTGCTGGGCAATGGTCGCTATGTGCCCTT
CCACATCCAGGTGCCTCAGAAGTTCTTTGCCATTAAAAACCTCCTTCTCCTGCCGGGCTCATACACCTAC
GAGTGGAACTTCAGGAAGGATGTTAACATGGTTCTGCAGAGCTCCCTAGGAAATGACCTAAGGGTTGACG
GAGCCAGCATTAAGTTTGATAGCATTTGCCTTTACGCCACCTTCTTCCCCATGGCCCACAACACCGCCTC
CACGCTTGAGGCCATGCTTAGAAACGACACCAACGACCAGTCCTTTAACGACTATCTC
[453 nt withheld, positions 18889-19341]
CAGCCCATGAGCCGTCAGGTGGTGGATGATACTAAATACAAGGACTACCAACAGGTGGGCATCCTACACC
AACACAACAACTCTGGATTTGTTGGCTACCTTGCCCCCACCATGCGCGAAGGACAGGCCTACCCTGCTAA
CTTCCCCTATCCGCTTATAGGCAAGACCGCAGTTGACAGCATTACCCAGAAAAAGTTTCTTTGCGATCGC
ACCCTTTGGCGCATCCCATTCTCCAGTAACTTTATGTCCATGGGCGCACTCACAGACCTGGGCCAAAACC
TTCTCTACGCCAACTCCGCCCACGCGCTAGACATGACTTTTGAGGTGGATCCCATGGACGAGCCCACCCT
TCTTTATGTTTTGTTTGAAGTCTTTGACGTGGTCCGTGTGCACCAGCCGCACCGCGGCGTCATCGAAACC
GTGTACCTGCGCACGCCCTTCTCGGCCGGCAACGCCACAACATAAAGAAGCAAGCAACATCAACAACAGC
TGCCGCCATGGGCTCCAGTGAGCAGGAACTGAAAGCCATTGTCAAAGATCTTGGTTGTGGGCCATATTTT
TTGGGCACCTATGACAAGCGCTTTCCAGGCTTTGTTTCTCCACACAAGCTCGCCTGCGCCATAGTCAATA
CGGCCGGTCGCGAGACTGGGGGCGTACACTGGATGGCCTTTGCCTGGAACCCGCACTCAAAAACATGCTA
CCTCTTTGAGCCCTTTGGCTTTTCTGACCAGCGACTCAAGCAGGTTTACCAGTTTGAGTACGAGTCACTC
CTGCGCCGTAGCGCCATTGCTTCTTCCCCCGACCGCTGTATAACGCTGGAAAAGTCCACCCAAAGCGTAC
AGGGGCCCAACTCGGCCGCCTGTGGACTATTCTGCTGCATGTTTCTCCACGCCTTTGCCAACTGGCCCCA
AACTCCCATGGATCACAACCCCACCATGAACCTTATTACCGGGGTACCCAACTCCATGCTCAACAGTCCC
CAGGTACAGCCCACCCTGCGTCGCAACCAGGAACAGCTCTACAGCTTCCTGGAGCGCCACTCGCCCTACT
TCCGCAGCCACAGTGCGCAGATTAGGAGCGCCACTTCTTTTTGTCACTTGAAAAACATGTAAAAATAATG
TACTAGAGACACTTTCAATAAAGGCAAATGCTTTTATTTGTACACTCTCGGGTGATTATTTACCCCCACC
CTTGCCGTCTGCGCCGTTTAAAAATCAAAGGGGTTCTGCCGCGCATCGCTATGCGCCACTGGCAGGGACA
CGTTGCGATACTGGTGTTTAGTGCTCCACTTAAACTCAGGCACAACCATCCGCGGCAGCTCGGTGAAGTT
TTCACTCCACAGGCTGCGCACCATCACCAACGCGTTTAGCAGGTCGGGCGCCGATATCTTGAAGTCGCAG
TTGGGGCCTCCGCCCTGCGCGCGCGAGTTGCGATACACAGGGTTGCAGCACTGGAACACTATCAGCGCCG
GGTGGTGCACGCTGGCCAGCACGCTCTTGTCGGAGATCAGATCCGCGTCCAGGTCCTCCGCGTTGCTCAG
GGCGAACGGAGTCAACTTTGGTAGCTGCCTTCCCAAAAAGGGCGCGTGCCCAGGCTTTGAGTTGCACTCG
CACCGTAGTGGCATCAAAAGGTGACCGTGCCCGGTCTGGGCGTTAGGATACAGCGCCTGCATAAAAGCCT
TGATCTGCTTAAAAGCCACCTGAGCCTTTGCGCCTTCAGAGAAGAACATGCCGCAAGACTTGCCGGAAAA
CTGATTGGCCGGACAGGCCGCGTCGTGCACGCAGCACCTTGCGTCGGTGTTGGAGATCTGCACCACATTT
CGGCCCCACCGGTTCTTCACGATCTTGGCCTTGCTAGACTGCTCCTTCAGCGCGCGCTGCCCGTTTTCGC
TCGTCACATCCATTTCAATCACGTGCTCCTTATTTATCATAATGCTTCCGTGTAGACACTTAAGCTCGCC
TTCGATCTCAGCGCAGCGGTGCAGCCACAACGCGCAGCCCGTGGGCTCGTGATGCTTGTAGGTCACCTCT
GCAAACGACTGCAGGTACGCCTGCAGGAATCGCCCCATCATCGTCACAAAGGTCTTGTTGCTGGTGAAGG
TCAGCTGCAACCCGCGGTGCTCCTCGTTCAGCCAGGTCTTGCATACGGCCGCCAGAGCTTCCACTTGGTC
AGGCAGTAGTTTGAAGTTCGCCTTTAGATCGTTATCCACGTGGTACTTGTCCATCAGCGCGCGCGCAGCC
TCCATGCCCTTCTCCCACGCAGACACGATCGGCACACTCAGCGGGTTCATCACCGTAATTTCACTTTCCG
CTTCGCTGGGCTCTTCCTCTTCCTCTTGCGTCCGCATACCACGCGCCACTGGGTCGTCTTCATTCAGCCG
CCGCACTGTGCGCTTACCTCCTTTGCCATGCTTGATTAGCACCGGTGGGTTGCTGAAACCCACCATTTGT
AGCGCCACATCTTCTCTTTCTTCCTCGCTGTCCACGATTACCTCTGGTGATGGCGGGCGCTCGGGCTTGG
GAGAAGGGCGCTTCTTTTTCTTCTTGGGCGCAATGGCCAAATCCGCCGCCGAGGTCGATGGCCGCGGGCT
GGGTGTGCGCGGCACCAGCGCGTCTTGTGATGAGTCTTCCTCGTCCTCGGACTCGATACGCCGCCTCATC
CGCTTTTTTGGGGGCGCCCGGGGAGGCGGCGGCGACGGGGACGGGGACGACACGTCCTCCATGGTTGGGG
GACGTCGCGCCGCACCGCGTCCGCGCTCGGGGGTGGTTTCGCGCTGCTCCTCTTCCCGACTGGCCATTTC
CTTCTCCTATAGGCAGAAAAAGATCATGGAGTCAGTCGAGAAGAAGGACAGCCTAACCGCCCCCTCTGAG
TTCGCCACCACCGCCTCCACCGATGCCGCCAACGCGCCTACCACCTTCCCCGTCGAGGCACCCCCGCTTG
AGGAGGAGGAAGTGATTATCGAGCAGGACCCAGGTTTTGTAAGCGAAGACGACGAGGACCGCTCAGTACC
AACAGAGGATAAAAAGCAAGACCAGGACAACGCAGAGGCAAACGAGGAACAAGTCGGGCGGGGGGACGAA
AGGCATGGCGACTACCTAGATGTGGGAGACGACGTGCTGTTGAAGCATCTGCAGCGCCAGTGCGCCATTA
TCTGCGACGCGTTGCAAGAGCGCAGCGATGTGCCCCTCGCCATAGCGGATGTCAGCCTTGCCTACGAACG
CCACCTATTCTCACCGCGCGTACCCCCCAAACGCCAAGAAAACGGCACATGCGAGCCCAACCCGCGCCTC
AACTTCTACCCCGTATTTGCCGTGCCAGAGGTGCTTGCCACCTATCACATCTTTTTCCAAAACTGCAAGA
TACCCCTATCCTGCCGTGCCAACCGCAGCCGAGCGGACAAGCAGCTGGCCTTGCGGCAGGGCGCTGTCAT
ACCTGATATCGCCTCGCTCAACGAAGTGCCAAAAATCTTTGAGGGTCTTGGACGCGACGAGAAGCGCGCG
GCAAACGCTCTGCAACAGGAAAACAGCGAAAATGAAAGTCACTCTGGAGTGTTGGTGGAACTCGAGGGTG
ACAACGCGCGCCTAGCCGTACTAAAACGCAGCATCGAGGTCACCCACTTTGCCTACCCGGCACTTAACCT
ACCCCCCAAGGTCATGAGCACAGTCATGAGTGAGCTGATCGTGCGCCGTGCGCAGCCCCTGGAGAGGGAT
GCAAATTTGCAAGAACAAACAGAGGAGGGCCTACCCGCAGTTGGCGACGAGCAGCTAGCGCGCTGGCTTC
AAACGCGCGAGCCTGCCGACTTGGAGGAGCGACGCAAACTAATGATGGCCGCAGTGCTCGTTACCGTGGA
GCTTGAGTGCATGCAGCGGTTCTTTGCTGACCCGGAGATGCAGCGCAAGCTAGAGGAAACATTGCACTAC
ACCTTTCGACAGGGCTACGTACGCCAGGCCTGCAAGATCTCCAACGTGGAGCTCTGCAACCTGGTCTCCT
ACCTTGGAATTTTGCACGAAAACCGCCTTGGGCAAAACGTGCTTCATTCCACGCTCAAGGGCGAGGCGCG
CCGCGACTACGTCCGCGACTGCGTTTACTTATTTCTATGCTACACCTGGCAGACGGCCATGGGCGTTTGG
CAGCAGTGCTTGGAGGAGTGCAACCTCAAGGAGCTGCAGAAACTGCTAAAGCAAAACTTGAAGGACCTAT
GGACGGCCTTCAACGAGCGCTCCGTGGCCGCGCACCTGGCGGACATCATTTTCCCCGAACGCCTGCTTAA
AACCCTGCAACAGGGTCTGCCAGACTTCACCAGTCAAAGCATGTTGCAGAACTTTAGGAACTTTATCCTA
GAGCGCTCAGGAATCTTGCCCGCCACCTGCTGTGCACTTCCTAGCGACTTTGTGCCCATTAAGTACCGCG
AATGCCCTCCGCCGCTTTGGGGCCACTGCTACCTTCTGCAGCTAGCCAACTACCTTGCCTACCACTCTGA
CATAATGGAAGACGTGAGCGGTGACGGTCTACTGGAGTGTCACTGTCGCTGCAACCTATGCACCCCGCAC
CGCTCCCTGGTTTGCAATTCGCAGCTGCTTAACGAAAGTCAAATTATCGGTACCTTTGAGCTGCAGGGTC
CCTCGCCTGACGAAAAGTCCGCGGCTCCGGGGTTGAAACTCACTCCGGGGCTGTGGACGTCGGCTTACCT
TCGCAAATTTGTACCTGAGGACTACCACGCCCACGAGATTAGGTTCTACGAAGACCAATCCCGCCCGCCT
AATGCGGAGCTTACCGCCTGCGTCATTACCCAGGGCCACATTCTTGGCCAATTGCAAGCCATCAACAAAG
CCCGCCAAGAGTTTCTGCTACGAAAGGGACGGGGGGTTTACTTGGACCCCCAGTCCGGCGAGGAGCTCAA
CCCAATCCCCCCGCCGCCGCAGCCCTATCAGCAGCAGCCGCGGGCCCTTGCTTCCCAGGATGGCACCCAA
AAAGAAGCTGCAGCTGCCGCCGCCACCCACGGACGAGGAGGAATACTGGGACAGTCAGGCAGAGGAGGTT
TTGGACGAGGAGGAGGAGGACATGATGGAAGACTGGGAGAGCCTAGACGAGGAAGCTTCCGAGGTCGAAG
AGGTGTCAGACGAAACACCGTCACCCTCGGTCGCATTCCCCTCGCCGGCGCCCCAGAAATCGGCAACCGG
TTCCAGCATGGCTACAACCTCCGCTCCTCAGGCGCCGCCGGCACTGCCCGTTCGCCGACCCAACCGTAGA
TGGGACACCACTGGAACCAGGGCCGGTAAGTCCAAGCAGCCGCCGCCGTTAGCCCAAGAGCAACAACAGC
GCCAAGGCTACCGCTCATGGCGCGGGCACAAGAACGCCATAGTTGCTTGCTTGCAAGACTGTGGGGGCAA
CATCTCCTTCGCCCGCCGCTTTCTTCTCTACCATCACGGCGTGGCCTTCCCCCGTAACATCCTGCATTAC
TACCGTCATCTCTACAGCCCATACTGCACCGGCGGCAGCGGCAGCAACAGCAGCGGCCACACAGAAGCAA
AGGCGACCGGATAGCAAGACTCTGACAAAGCCCAAGAAATCCACAGCGGCGGCAGCAGCAGGAGGAGGAG
CGCTGCGTCTGGCGCCCAACGAACCCGTATCGACCCGCGAGCTTAGAAACAGGATTTTTCCCACTCTGTA
TGCTATATTTCAACAGAGCAGGGGCCAAGAACAAGAGCTGAAAATAAAAAACAGGTCTCTGCGATCCCTC
ACCCGCAGCTGCCTGTATCACAAAAGCGAAGATCAGCTTCGGCGCACGCTGGAAGACGCGGAGGCTCTCT
TCAGTAAATACTGCGCGCTGACTCTTAAGGACTAGTTTCGCGCCCTTTCTCAAATTTAAGCGCGAAAACT
ACGTCATCTCCAGCGGCCACACCCGGCGCCAGCACCTGTTGTCAGCGCCATTATGAGCAAGGAAATTCCC
ACGCCCTACATGTGGAGTTACCAGCCACAAATGGGACTTGCGGCTGGAGCTGCCCAAGACTACTCAACCC
GAATAAACTACATGAGCGCGGGACCCCACATGATATCCCGGGTCAACGGAATACGCGCCCACCGAAACCG
AATTCTCCTGGAACAGGCGGCTATTACCACCACACCTCGTAATAACCTTAATCCCCGTAGTTGGCCCGCT
GCCCTGGTGTACCAGGAAAGTCCCGCTCCCACCACTGTGGTACTTCCCAGAGACGCCCAGGCCGAAGTTC
AGATGACTAACTCAGGGGCGCAGCTTGCGGGCGGCTTTCGTCACAGGGTGCGGTCGCCCGGGCAGGGTAT
AACTCACCTGACAATCAGAGGGCGAGGTATTCAGCTCAACGACGAGTCGGTGAGCTCCTCGCTTGGTCTC
CGTCCGGACGGGACATTTCAGATCGGCGGCGCCGGCCGCTCTTCATTCACGCCTCGTCAGGCAATCCTAA
CTCTGCAGACCTCGTCCTCTGAGCCGCGCTCTGGAGGCATTGGAACTCTGCAATTTATTGAGGAGTTTGT
GCCATCGGTCTACTTTAACCCCTTCTCGGGACCTCCCGGCCACTATCCGGATCAATTTATTCCTAACTTT
GACGCGGTAAAGGACTCGGCGGACGGCTACGACTGAATGTTATAAGTTCCTGTCCATCCGCACCCACTAT
CTTCATGTTGTTGCAGATGAAGCGCGCAAGACCGTCTGAAGATACCTTCAACCCCGTGTATCCATATGAC
ACGGAAACCGGTCCTCCAACTGTGCCTTTTCTTACTCCTCCCTTTGTATCCCCCAATGGGTTTCAAGAGA
GTCCCCCTGGGGTACTCTCTTTGCGCCTATCCGAACCTCTAGTTACCTCCAATGGCATGCTTGCGCTCAA
AATGGGCAACGGCCTCTCTCTGGACGAGGCCGGCAACCTTACCTCCCAAAATGTAACCACTGTGAGCCCA
CCTCTCAAAAAAACCAAGTCAAACATAAACCTGGAAATATCTGCACCCCTCACAGTTACCTCAGAAGCCC
TAACTGTGGCTGCCGCCGCACCTCTAATGGTCGCGGGCAACACACTCACCATGCAATCACAGGCCCCGCT
AACCGTGCACGACTCCAAACTTAGCATTGCCACCCAAGGACCCCTCACAGTGTCAGAAGGAAAGCTAGCC
CTGCAAACATCAGGCCCCCTCACCACCACCGATAGCAGTACCCTTACTATCACTGCCTCACCCCCTCTAA
CTACTGCCACTGGTAGCTTGGGCATTGACTTGAAAGAGCCCATTTATACACAAAATGGAAAACTAGGACT
AAAGTACGGGGCTCCTTTGCATGTAACAGACGACCTAAACACTTTGACCGTAGCAACTGGTCCAGGTGTG
ACTATTAATAATACTTCCTTGCAAACTAAAGTTACTGGAGCCTTGGGTTTTGATTCACAAGGCAATATGC
AACTTAATGTAGCAGGAGGACTAAGGATTGATTCTCAAAACAGACGCCTTATACTTGATGTTAGTTATCC
GTTTGATGCTCAAAACCAACTAAATCTAAGACTAGGACAGGGCCCTCTTTTTATAAACTCAGCCCACAAC
TTGGATATTAACTACAACAAAGGCCTTTACTTGTTTACAGCTTCAAACAATTCCAAAAAGCTTGAGGTTA
ACCTAAGCACTGCCAAGGGGTTGATGTTTGACGCTACAGCCATAGCCATTAATGCAGGAGATGGGCTTGA
ATTTGGTTCACCTAATGCACCAAACACAAATCCCCTCAAAACAAAAATTGGCCATGGCCTAGAATTTGAT
TCAAACAAGGCTATGGTTCCTAAACTAGGAACTGGCCTTAGTTTTGACAGCACAGGTGCCATTACAGTAG
GAAACAAAAATAATGATAAGCTAACTTTGTGGACCACACCAGCTCCATCTCCTAACTGTAGACTAAATGC
AGAGAAAGATGCTAAACTCACTTTGGTCTTAACAAAATGTGGCAGTCAAATACTTGCTACAGTTTCAGTT
TTGGCTGTTAAAGGCAGTTTGGCTCCAATATCTGGAACAGTTCAAAGTGCTCATCTTATTATAAGATTTG
ACGAAAATGGAGTGCTACTAAACAATTCCTTCCTGGACCCAGAATATTGGAACTTTAGAAATGGAGATCT
TACTGAAGGCACAGCCTATACAAACGCTGTTGGATTTATGCCTAACCTATCAGCTTATCCAAAATCTCAC
GGTAAAACTGCCAAAAGTAACATTGTCAGTCAAGTTTACTTAAACGGAGACAAAACTAAACCTGTAACAC
TAACCATTACACTAAACGGTACACAGGAAACAGGAGACACAACTCCAAGTGCATACTCTATGTCATTTTC
ATGGGACTGGTCTGGCCACAACTACATTAATGAAATATTTGCCACATCCTCTTACACTTTTTCATACATT
GCCCAAGAATAAAGAATCGTTTGTGTTATGTTTCAACGTGTTTATTTTTCAATTGCAGAAAATTTCAAGT
CATTTTTCATTCAGTAGTATAGCCCCACCACCACATAGCTTATACAGATCACCGTACCTTAATCAAACTC
ACAGAACCCTAGTATTCAACCTGCCACCTCCCTCCCAACACACAGAGTACACAGTCCTTTCTCCCCGGCT
GGCCTTAAAAAGCATCATATCATGGGTAACAGACATATTCTTAGGTGTTATATTCCACACGGTTTCCTGT
CGAGCCAAACGCTCATCAGTGATATTAATAAACTCCCCGGGCAGCTCACTTAAGTTCATGTCGCTGTCCA
GCTGCTGAGCCACAGGCTGCTGTCCAACTTGCGGTTGCTTAACGGGCGGCGAAGGAGAAGTCCACGCCTA
CATGGGGGTAGAGTCATAATCGTGCATCAGGATAGGGCGGTGGTGCTGCAGCAGCGCGCGAATAAACTGC
TGCCGCCGCCGCTCCGTCCTGCAGGAATACAACATGGCAGTGGTCTCCTCAGCGATGATTCGCACCGCCC
GCAGCATAAGGCGCCTTGTCCTCCGGGCACAGCAGCGCACCCTGATCTCACTTAAATCAGCACAGTAACT
GCAGCACAGCACCACAATATTGTTCAAAATCCCACAGTGCAAGGCGCTGTATCCAAAGCTCATGGCGGGG
ACCACAGAACCCACGTGGCCATCATACCACAAGCGCAGGTAGATTAAGTGGCGACCCCTCATAAACACGC
TGGACATAAACATTACCTCTTTTGGCATGTTGTAATTCACCACCTCCCGGTACCATATAAACCTCTGATT
AAACATGGCGCCATCCACCACCATCCTAAACCAGCTGGCCAAAACCTGCCCGCCGGCTATACACTGCAGG
GAACCGGGACTGGAACAATGACAGTGGAGAGCCCAGGACTCGTAACCATGGATCATCATGCTCGTCATGA
TATCAATGTTGGCACAACACAGGCACACGTGCATACACTTCCTCAGGATTACAAGCTCCTCCCGCGTTAG
AACCATATCCCAGGGAACAACCCATTCCTGAATCAGCGTAAATCCCACACTGCAGGGAAGACCTCGCACG
TAACTCACGTTGTGCATTGTCAAAGTGTTACATTCGGGCAGCAGCGGATGATCCTCCAGTATGGTAGCGC
GGGTTTCTGTCTCAAAAGGAGGTAGACGATCCCTACTGTACGGAGTGCGCCGAGACAACCGAGATCGTGT
TGGTCGTAGTGTCATGCCAAATGGAACGCCGGACGTAGTCATATTTCCTGAAGCAAAACCAGGTGCGGGC
GTGACAAACAGATCTGCGTCTCCGGTCTCGCCGCTTAGATCGCTCTGTGTAGTAGTTGTAGTATATCCAC
TCTCTCAAAGCATCCAGGCGCCCCCTGGCTTCGGGTTCTATGTAAACTCCTTCATGCGCCGCTGCCCTGA
TAACATCCACCACCGCAGAATAAGCCACACCCAGCCAACCTACACATTCGTTCTGCGAGTCACACACGGG
AGGAGCGGGAAGAGCTGGAAGAACCATGTTTTTTTTTTTATTCCAAAAGATTATCCAAAACCTCAAAATG
AAGATCTATTAAGTGAACGCGCTCCCCTCCGGTGGCGTGGTCAAACTCTACAGCCAAAGAACAGATAATG
GCATTTGTAAGATGTTGCACAATGGCTTCCAAAAGGCAAACGGCCCTCACGTCCAAGTGGACGTAAAGGC
TAAACCCTTCAGGGTGAATCTCCTCTATAAACATTCCAGCACCTTCAACCATGCCCAAATAATTCTCATC
TCGCCACCTTCTCAATATATCTCTAAGCAAATCCCGAATATTAAGTCCGGCCATTGTAAAAATCTGCTCC
AGAGCGCCCTCCACCTTCAGCCTCAAGCAGCGAATCATGATTGCAAAAATTCAGGTTCCTCACAGACCTG
TATAAGATTCAAAAGCGGAACATTAACAAAAATACCGCGATCCCGTAGGTCCCTTCGCAGGGCCAGCTGA
ACATAATCGTGCAGGTCTGCACGGACCAGCGCGGCCACTTCCCCGCCAGGAACCATGACAAAAGAACCCA
CACTGATTATGACACGCATACTCGGAGCTATGCTAACCAGCGTAGCCCCGATGTAAGCTTGTTGCATGGG
CGGCGATATAAAATGCAAGGTGCTGCTCAAAAAATCAGGCAAAGCCTCGCGCAAAAAAGAAAGCACATCG
TAGTCATGCTCATGCAGATAAAGGCAGGTAAGCTCCGGAACCACCACAGAAAAAGACACCATTTTTCTCT
CAAACATGTCTGCGGGTTTCTGCATAAACACAAAATAAAATAACAAAAAAACATTTAAACATTAGAAGCC
TGTCTTACAACAGGAAAAACAACCCTTATAAGCATAAGACGGACTACGGCCATGCCGGCGTGACCGTAAA
AAAACTGGTCACCGTGATTAAAAAGCACCACCGACAGCTCCTCGGTCATGTCCGGAGTCATAATGTAAGA
CTCGGTAAACACATCAGGTTGATTCACATCGGTCAGTGCTAAAAAGCGACCGAAATAGCCCGGGGGAATA
CATACCCGCAGGCGTAGAGACAACATTACAGCCCCCATAGGAGGTATAACAAAATTAATAGGAGAGAAAA
ACACATAAACACCTGAAAAACCCTCCTGCCTAGGCAAAATAGCACCCTCCCGCTCCAGAACAACATACAG
CGCTTCCACAGCGGCAGCCATAACAGTCAGCCTTACCAGTAAAAAAGAAAACCTATTAAAAAAACACCAC
TCGACACGGCACCAGCTCAATCAGTCACAGTGTAAAAAAGGGCCAAGTGCAGAGCGAGTATATATAGGAC
TAAAAAATGACGTAACGGTTAAAGTCCACAAAAAACACCCAGAAAACCGCACGCGAACCTACGCCCAGAA
ACGAAAGCCAAAAAACCCACAACTTCCTCAAATCGTCACTTCCGTTTTCCCACGTTACGTCACTTCCCAT
TTTAAGAAAACTACAATTCCCAACACATACAAGTTACTCCGCCCTAAAACCTACGTCACCCGCCCCGTTC
CCACGCCCCGCGCCACGTCACAAACTCCACCCCCTCATTATCATATTGGCTTCAATCCAAAATAAGGTAT
ATTATTGATGATGTTACATCGTTAATTAACGATTTCGAACCCGGGGTACCGAATTCCTCGAGTCTAGAGG
AGCATGCGACGTCGCAATTCGCCCTATAGTGAGTCGTATTACAATTCACTGGCCGTCGTTTTACAACGTC
GTGACTGGGAAAACCCTGGCGTTACCCAACTTAATCGCCTTGCAGCACATCCCCCTTTCGCCAGCTGGCG
TAATAGCGAAGAGGCCCGCACCGATCGCCCTTCCCAACAGTTGCGCAGCCTGAATGGCGAATGGAAATTG
TAAGCGTTAATATTTTGTTAAAATTCGCGTTAAATTTTTGTTAAATCAGCTCATTTTTTAACCAATAGGC
CGAAATCGGCAAAATCCCTTATAAATCAAAAGAATAGACCGAGATAGGGT
[37 nt withheld, positions 31292-31328]
AAAGAACGTGGACTCCAACGTCAAAGG
[49 nt withheld, positions 31356-31404]
T
[91 nt withheld, positions 31406-31496]
G
[124 nt withheld, positions 31498-31621]
CCTGATGCGGTATTTTCTCCTTACGCATCTGTGCGGTATTTCACACCGCATACAGGTGGCACTTTTCGGG
GAAATGTGCGCGGAACCCCTATTTGTTTATTTTTCTAAATACATTCAAATATGTATCCGCTCATGAGACA
ATAACCCTGATAAATGCTTCAATAATATTGAAAAAGGAAGAGTATGAGTATTCAACATTTCCGTGTCGCC
CTTATTCCCTTTTTTGCGGCATTTTGCCTTCCTGTTTTTGCTCACCCAGAAACGCTGGTGAAAGTAAAAG
ATGCTGAAGATCAGTTGGGTGCACGAGTGGGTTACATCGAACTGGATCTCAACAGCGGTAAGATCCTTGA
GAGTTTTCGCCCCGAAGAACGTTTTCCAATGATGAGCACTTTTAAAGTTCTGCTATGTGGCGCGGTATTA
TCCCGTATTGACGCCGGGCAAGAGCAACTCGGTCGCCGCATACACTATTCTCAGAATGACTTGGTTGAGT
ACTCACCAGTCACAGAAAAGCATCTTACGGATGGCATGACAGTAAGAGAATTATGCAGTGCTGCCATAAC
CATGAGTGATAACACTGCGGCCAACTTACTTCTGACAACGATCGGAGGACCGAAGGAGCTAACCGCTTTT
TTGCACAACATGGGGGATCATGTAACTCGCCTTGATCGTTGGGAACCGGAGCTGAATGAAGCCATACCAA
ACGACGAGCGTGACACCACGATGCCTGTAGCAATGGCAACAACGTTGCGCAAACTATTAACTGGCGAACT
ACTTACTCTAGCTTCCCGGCAACAATTAATAGACTGGATGGAGGCGGATAAAGTTGCAGGACCACTTCTG
CGCTCGGCCCTTCCGGCTGGCTGGTTTATTGCTGATAAATCTGGAGCCGGTGAGCGTGGGTCTCGCGGTA
TCATTGCAGCACTGGGGCCAGATGGTAAGCCCTCCCGTATCGTAGTTATCTACACGACGGGGAGTCAGGC
AACTATGGATGAACGAAATAGACAGATCGCTGAGATAGGTGCCTCACTGATTAAGCATTGGTAACTGTCA
GACCAAGTTTACTCATATATACTTTAGATTGATTTAAAACTTCATTTTTAATTTAAAAGGATCTAGGTGA
AGATCCTTTTTGATAATCTCATGACCAAAATCCCTTAACGTGAGTTTTCGTTCCACTGAGCGTCAGACCC
CGTAGAAAAGATCAAAGGATCTTCTTGAGATCCTTTTTTTCTGCGCGTAATCTGCTGCTTGCAAACAAAA
AAACCACCGCTACCAGCGGTGGTTTGTTTGCCGGATCAAGAGCTACCAACTCTTTTTCCGAAGGTAACTG
GCTTCAGCAGAGCGCAGATACCAAATACTGTTCTTCTAGTGTAGCCGTAGTTAGGCCACCACTTCAAGAA
CTCTGTAGCACCGCCTACATACCTCGCTCTGCTAATCCTGTTACCAGTGGCTGCTGCCAGTGGCGATAAG
TCGTGTCTTACCGGGTTGGACTCAAGACGATAGTTACCGGATAAGGCGCAGCGGTCGGGCTGAACGGGGG
GTTCGTGCACACAGCCCAGCTTGGAGCGAACGACCTACACCGAACTGAGATACCTACAGCGTGAGCTATG
AGAAAGCGCCACGCTTCCCGAAGGGAGAAAGGCGGACAGGTATCCGGTAAGCGGCAGGGTCGGAACAGGA
GAGCGCACGAGGGAGCTTCCAGGGGGAAACGCCTGGTATCTTTATAGTCCTGTCGGGTTTCGCCACCTCT
GACTTGAGCGTCGATTTTTGTGATGCTCGTCAGGGGGGCGGAGCCTATGGAAAAACGCCAGCAACGCGGC
CTTTTTACGGTTCCTGGCCTTTTGCTGGCCTTTTGCTCACATGTTCTTTCCTGCGTTATCCCCTGATTCT
GTGGATAACCGTATTACCGCCTTTGAGTGAGCTGATACCGCTCGCCGCAGCCGAACGACCGAGCGCAGCG
AGTCAGTGAGCGAGGAAGCGGAAGAGCGCCCAATACGCAAACCGCCTCTCCCCGCGCGTTGGCCGATTCA
TTAATGCAGCTGGCACGACAGGTTTCCCGACTGGAAAGCGGGCAGTGAGCGCAACGCAATTAATGTGAGT
TAGCTCACTCATTAGGCACCCCAGGCTTTACACTTTATGCTTCCGGCTCGTATGTTGTGTGGAATTGTGA
GCGGATAACAATTTCACACAGGAAACAGCTATGACCATGATTACGCCAAGCTATTTAGGTGACACTATAG
AATACTCAAGCTAGTTAATTAACGTTAATTAACATCATCAATAATATACCTTATTTTGGATTGAAGCCAA
TATGATAATGAGGGGGTGGAGTTTGTGACGTGGCGCGGGGCGTGGGAACGGGGCGGGTGACGTAGTAGTG
TGGCGGAAGTGTGATGTTGCAAGTGTGGCGGAACACATGTAAGCGACGGATGTGGCAAAAGTGACGTTTT
TGGTGTGCGCCGGTGTACACAGGAAGTGACAATTTTCGCGCGGTTTTAGGCGGATGTTGTAGTAAATTTG
GGCGTAACCGAGTAAGATTTGGCCATTTTCGCGGGAAAACTGAATAAGAGGAAGTGAAATCTGAATAATT
TTGTGTTACTCATAGCGCGTAATCTCTAGCAT
