>Addgene plasmid #73346 | pAdx-CMV-copGFP | addgene partial sequence | sequence record 137757 | CMV-F 5'-CGCAAATGGGCGGTAGGCGTG-3'
ACCGTCAGATCCGCTAGCAAGCTTGGATCCACCATGGAGAGCGACGAGAGCGGCCTGCCCGCCATGGAGA
TCGAGTGCCGCATCACCGGCACCCTGAACGGCGTGGAGTTCGAGCTGGTGGGCGGCGGAGAGGGCACCCC
CAAGCAGGGCCGCATGACCAACAAGATGAAGAGCACCAAAGGCGCCCTGACCTTCAGCCCCTACCTGCTG
AGCCACGTGATGGGCTACGGCTTCTACCACTTCGGCACCTACCCCAGCGGCTACGAGAACCCCTTCCTGC
ACGCCATCAACAACGGCGGCTACACCAACACCCGCATCGAGAAGTACGAGGACGGCGGCGTGCTGCACGT
GAGCTTCAGCTACCGCTACGAGGCCGGCCGCGTGATCGGCGACTTCAAGGTGGTGGGCACCGGCTTCCCC
GAGGACAGCGTGATCTTCACCGACAAGATCATCCGCAGCAACGCCACCGTGGAGCACCTGCACCCCATGG
GCGATAACGTGCTGGTGGGCAGCTTCGCCCGCACCTTCAGCCTGCGCGACGGCGGCTACTACAGCTTCGT
GGTGGACAGCCACATGCACTTCAAGAGCGCCATCCACCCCAGCATCCTGCAGAACGGGGGCCCCATGTTC
GCCTTCCGCCGCGTGGAGGA
