>Addgene plasmid #73346 | pAdx-CMV-copGFP | addgene partial sequence | sequence record 138077 | pShuttle-R 5'-CACAATGCTTCCATCAAACG-3'
AAACTACATAAGACCCCCACCTTATATATTCTTTCCCACCCTTAACCACGCCCAGATCTTCGAGTCGATG
CCATTTCATTACCTCTTTCTCCGCACCCGACATAGATACGCGCCACGCGTGCAGATGAGTTTGGACAAAC
CACAACTAGAATGCAGTGAAAAAAATGCTTTATTTGTGAAATTTGTGATGCTATTGCTTTATTTGTAACC
ATTATAAGCTGCAATAAACAAGTTCTAGTCACTTACTTATCGATAGAATTCTTAGCGAGATCCGGTGGAG
CCGGGTCCGGCGGTGCCGTCCACGGCAGAATTGGACGACTGAGCGCGGGATCTGGCGAAGGCAATGGGGG
TCTTGAAGGCGTGCTGGTACTCCACGATGCCCAGCTCGGTGTTGCTGTGCAGCTCCTCCACGCGGCGGAA
GGCGAACATGGGGCCCCCGTTCTGCAGGATGCTGGGGTGGATGGCGCTCTTGAAGTGCATGTGGCTGTCC
ACCACGAAGCTGTAGTAGCCGCCGTCGCGCAGGCTGAAGGTGCGGGCGAA
